>Addgene plasmid #162903 | C232-E06: attB2r-mCherry-attB3 | addgene full sequence | sequence record 330929 | Addgene NGS Result
TTAACGCTAGCATGGATGTTTTCCCAGTCACGACGTTGTAAAACGACGGCCAGTCTTAAAATTCGAGCTC
GGTCCGATATCCTTAAGCTCGGGCCCTGCAGCTCTAGAGCTCGAATTCTACAGGTCACTAATACCATCTA
AGTAGTTGGTTCATAGTGACTGCATATGTTGTGTTTTACAGTATTATGTAGTCTGTTTTTTATGCAAAAT
CTAATTTAATATATTGATATTTATATCATTTTACGTTTCTCGTTCAACTTTCTTGTACAAAGTGGGCGTG
AGCAAGGGCGAGGAGGATAACATGGCCATCATCAAGGAGTTCATGCGCTTCAAGGTGCACATGGAGGGCT
CCGTGAACGGCCACGAGTTCGAGATCGAGGGCGAGGGCGAGGGCCGCCCCTACGAGGGCACCCAGACCGC
CAAGCTGAAGGTGACCAAGGGTGGCCCCCTGCCCTTCGCCTGGGACATCCTGTCCCCTCAGTTCATGTAC
GGCTCCAAGGCCTACGTGAAGCACCCCGCCGACATCCCCGACTACTTGAAGCTGTCCTTCCCCGAGGGCT
TCAAGTGGGAGCGCGTGATGAACTTCGAGGACGGCGGCGTGGTGACCGTGACCCAGGACTCCTCCCTGCA
GGACGGCGAGTTCATCTACAAGGTGAAGCTGCGCGGCACCAACTTCCCCTACGACGGCCCCGTAATGCAG
AAGAAGACCATGGGCTGGGAGGCCTCCTCCGAGCGGATGTACCCCGAGGACGGCGCCCTGAAGGGCGAGA
TCAAGCAGAGGCTGAAGCTGAAGGACGGAGGCCACTACGACGCTGAGGTCAAGACCACCTACAAGGCCAA
GAAGCCCGTGCAGCTGCCCGGCGCCTACAACGTCAACATCAAGTTGGACATCACCTCCCACAACGAGGAC
TACACCATCGTGGAACAGTACGAACGCGCCGAGGGCCGCCACTCCACCGGCGGCATGGACGAGCTGTACA
AGTAATCAACTTTATTATACAAAGTTGGCATTATAAAAAAGCATTGCTTATCAATTTGTTGCAACGAACA
GGTCACTATCAGTCAAAATAAAATCATTATTTGGAGCTCCATGGTAGCGTTAACGCGGCCGCGATATCGG
TACCCGGGGATCCTCTAGACCAGCCAGGACAGAAATGCCTCGACTTCGCTGCTACCCAAGGTTGCCGGGT
GACGCACACCGTGGAAACGGATGAAGGCACGAACCCAGTGGACATAAGCCTGTTCGGTTCGTAAGCTGTA
ATGCAAGTAGCGTATGCGCTCACGCAACTGGTCCAGAACCTTGACCGAACGCAGCGGTGGTAACGGCGCA
GTGGCGGTTTTCATGGCTTGTTATGACTGTTTTTTTGGGGTACAGTCTATGCCTCGGGCATCCAAGCAGC
AAGCGCGTTACGCCGTGGGTCGATGTTTGATGTTATGGAGCAGCAACGATGTTACGCAGCAGGGCAGTCG
CCCTAAAACAAAGTTAAACATTATGAGGGAAGCGGTGATCGCCGAAGTATCGACTCAACTATCAGAGGTA
GTTGGCGTCATCGAGCGCCATCTCGAACCGACGTTGCTGGCCGTACATTTGTACGGCTCCGCAGTGGATG
GCGGCCTGAAGCCACACAGTGATATTGATTTGCTGGTTACGGTGACCGTAAGGCTTGATGAAACAACGCG
GCGAGCTTTGATCAACGACCTTTTGGAAACTTCGGCTTCCCCTGGAGAGAGCGAGATTCTCCGCGCTGTA
GAAGTCACCATTGTTGTGCACGACGACATCATTCCGTGGCGTTATCCAGCTAAGCGCGAACTGCAATTTG
GAGAATGGCAGCGCAATGACATTCTTGCAGGTATCTTCGAGCCAGCCACGATCGACATTGATCTGGCTAT
CTTGCTGACAAAAGCAAGAGAACATAGCGTTGCCTTGGTAGGTCCAGCGGCGGAGGAACTCTTTGATCCG
GTTCCTGAACAGGATCTATTTGAGGCGCTAAATGAAACCTTAACGCTATGGAACTCGCCGCCCGACTGGG
CTGGCGATGAGCGAAATGTAGTGCTTACGTTGTCCCGCATTTGGTACAGCGCAGTAACCGGCAAAATCGC
GCCGAAGGATGTCGCTGCCGACTGGGCAATGGAGCGCCTGCCGGCCCAGTATCAGCCCGTCATACTTGAA
GCTAGACAGGCTTATCTTGGACAAGAAGAAGATCGCTTGGCCTCGCGCGCAGATCAGTTGGAAGAATTTG
TCCACTACGTGAAAGGCGAGATCACCAAGGTAGTCGGCAAATAACCCTCGAGCCACCCATGACCAAAATC
CCTTAACGTGAGTTACGCGTCGTTCCACTGAGCGTCAGACCCCGTAGAAAAGATCAAAGGATCTTCTTGA
GATCCTTTTTTTCTGCGCGTAATCTGCTGCTTGCAAACAAAAAAACCACCGCTACCAGCGGTGGTTTGTT
TGCCGGATCAAGAGCTACCAACTCTTTTTCCGAAGGTAACTGGCTTCAGCAGAGCGCAGATACCAAATAC
TGTTCTTCTAGTGTAGCCGTAGTTAGGCCACCACTTCAAGAACTCTGTAGCACCGCCTACATACCTCGCT
CTGCTAATCCTGTTACCAGTGGCTGCTGCCAGTGGCGATAAGTCGTGTCTTACCGGGTTGGACTCAAGAC
GATAGTTACCGGATAAGGCGCAGCGGTCGGGCTGAACGGGGGGTTCGTGCACACAGCCCAGCTTGGAGCG
AACGACCTACACCGAACTGAGATACCTACAGCGTGAGCTATGAGAAAGCGCCACGCTTCCCGAAGGGAGA
AAGGCGGACAGGTATCCGGTAAGCGGCAGGGTCGGAACAGGAGAGCGCACGAGGGAGCTTCCAGGGGGAA
ACGCCTGGTATCTTTATAGTCCTGTCGGGTTTCGCCACCTCTGACTTGAGCGTCGATTTTTGTGATGCTC
GTCAGGGGGGCGGAGCCTATGGAAAAACGCCAGCAACGCGGCCTTTTTACGGTTCCTGGCCTTTTGCTGG
CCTTTTGCTCACATGTTCTTTCCTGCGTTATCCCCTGATTCTGTGGATAACCGTATTACCGCCTTTGAGT
GAGCTGATACCGCTCGCCGCAGCCGAACGACCGAGCGCAGCGAGTCAGTGAGCGAGGAAGCGGAAGAGCG
CCCAATACGCAAACCGCCTCTCCCCGCGCGTTGGCCGATTCATTAATGCAGCTGGCACGACAGGTTTCCC
GACTGGAAAGCGGGCAGTGAGCGCAACGCAATTAATACGCGTACCGCTAGCCAGGAAGAGTTTGTAGAAA
CGCAAAAAGGCCATCCGTCAGGATGGCCTTCTGCTTAGTTTGATGCCTGGCAGTTTATGGCGGGCGTCCT
GCCCGCCACCCTCCGGGCCGTTGCTTCACAACGTTCAAATCCGCTCCCGGCGGATTTGTCCTACTCAGGA
GAGCGTTCACCGACAAACAACAGATAAAACGAAAGGCCCAGTCTTCCGACTGAGCCTTTCGTTTTATTTG
ATGCCTGGCAGTTCCCTACTCTCGCG
Features (pLannotate 1.2.2; 13 found; start..end, strand, type, name):
     18..54      -  CDS            lacZα (fragment): LacZα fragment of β-galactosidase; lacZ fragment
    152..275     -  protein_bind   attR2: mutant version of attR; recombination site for the Gateway® LR reaction LR Clonase™
    278..984     +  CDS            mCherry (fragment): monomeric derivative of DsRed fluorescent protein (Shaner et al., 2004) mammalian codon-optimized
    987..1007    -  protein_bind   attB3: mutant version of attB; core recombination site for the Gateway® BP reaction BP Clonase™
    998..1083    -  protein_bind   attL1 (fragment): mutant version of attL; recombination site for the Gateway® LR reaction LR Clonase™
   1117..1139    +  misc_feature   MCS (fragment): pUC18/19 multiple cloning site
   1231..1254    +  promoter       Pc promoter (fragment): intI1 (promoter lies within the coding sequence); class 1 integron promoter
   1430..1486    +  CDS            GmR (fragment): gentamycin acetyltransferase; aacC1; confers resistance to gentamycin
   1493..2284    +  CDS            SmR: aminoglycoside adenylyltransferase (Murphy, 1985); aadA; confers resistance to spectinomycin and streptomycin
   2377..2965    +  rep_origin     ori: high-copy-number ColE1/pMB1/pBR322/pUC origin of replication
   3148..3240    +  CDS            lacI (fragment): lac repressor; lacI; The lac repressor binds to the lac operator to inhibit transcription in E. coli. This inhibition can be relieved by adding lactose or isopropyl-β-D-thiogalactopyranoside (IPTG).
   3295..3322    -  terminator     rrnB T2 terminator: transcription terminator T2 from the E. coli rrnB gene
   3454..3497    +  terminator     rrnB T1 terminator: Escherichia coli rrnB; transcription terminator T1 from the E. coli rrnB gene
