[The description below was written by a language model from this plasmid's Addgene catalogue record and pLannotate feature annotations shown in this document.]
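Description:
C232-E06: attB2r-mCherry-attB3 is a Gateway entry clone built in the pDonr234 donor backbone and intended as a modular part for multisite (combinatorial) Gateway assembly. It is a small bacterial plasmid of about 3.5 kb, propagated in E. coli at high copy from a ColE1/pUC-type origin. It is selected with spectinomycin through an aadA (SmR) aminoglycoside adenylyltransferase gene. Upstream of that marker the annotation picks up short remnants of a class 1 integron Pc promoter and a gentamicin acetyltransferase gene, which appear to be leftovers of the resistance cassette's origin rather than functional elements. Other small fragments (lacZα, lacI, a piece of the pUC multiple cloning site) look like similar backbone residue. The rrnB T1 and T2 terminators lie in the backbone near the recombination cassette, where such terminators typically insulate the insert from read-through transcription.

The payload is a mammalian codon-optimised mCherry coding sequence, a monomeric red fluorescent protein derived from DsRed. No promoter is annotated, so the plasmid is a donor of a coding module rather than an expression construct. The name refers to the attB2r and attB3 sites carried on the fragment that was recombined into the donor vector. In the resulting clone, the automated annotation calls the flanking sites attR2 on one side and an attB3 core overlapping an attL-type fragment on the other, which is consistent with an R2/L3-style entry clone, although the tool labels the latter as attL1. In a multisite LR reaction this module is joined downstream of a gene of interest held in a compatible entry clone, yielding destination-vector constructs that encode C-terminal mCherry fusion proteins.
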