Addgene plasmid #162903: C232-E06: attB2r-mCherry-attB3
Purpose: Gateway attB2r/attB3 entry clone for construction of C-terminal mCherry fusion proteins
Depositing lab: Dominic Esposito. Depositing organization: National Cancer Institute (NCI). Publication: Combinatorial assembly of clone libraries using site-specific recombination. Wall VE, Garvey LA, Mehalko JL, Procter LV, Esposito D. Methods Mol Biol. 2014;1116:193-208. doi: 10.1007/978-1-62703-764-8_14. PubMed 24395366.
Backbone
  Vector backbone: pDonr234
  Vector type: Synthetic Biology
Growth in bacteria
  Bacterial resistance: Spectinomycin, 50 μg/mL
  Growth temperature: 37°C
  Growth strain: DH5alpha
  Copy number: High Copy
Gene/Insert
  Gene/Insert name: monomeric Cherry fluorescent protein (alt name: mCherry)
  Species: Synthetic
  Cloning method: Gateway Cloning
Terms and licenses: Academic/Nonprofit Terms; Industry Terms: Not Available to Industry
How to cite: C232-E06: attB2r-mCherry-attB3 was a gift from Dominic Esposito (Addgene plasmid # 162903 ; http://n2t.net/addgene:162903 ; RRID:Addgene_162903)
